Addgene plasmid #247050: pBH001 (TadDE-T7RNAP)
Purpose: Expresses the fusion of TadDE (dual deaminase) and T7RNAP for gene-specific mutagenesis
Depositing lab: Seokhee Kim. Depositing organization: Seoul National University.
Backbone
  Vector backbone: pBAD33
  Backbone size w/o insert (bp): 5352
  Total vector size (bp): 8857
  Vector type: Bacterial Expression
Growth in bacteria
  Bacterial resistance: Chloramphenicol, 25 μg/mL
  Growth temperature: 37°C
  Growth strain: DH5alpha
  Growth instructions: Expression for gene-specific mutagenesis in E. coli strain W3110
  Copy number: High Copy
Gene/Insert
  Gene/Insert name: TadDE-T7RNAP
  Species: Synthetic
  Insert size (bp): 3641
  Entrez Gene: T7p07 (a.k.a. T7p07)
Terms and licenses: Academic/Nonprofit Terms; Industry Terms: Not Available to Industry
How to cite: pBH001 (TadDE-T7RNAP) was a gift from Seokhee Kim (Addgene plasmid # 247050 ; http://n2t.net/addgene:247050 ; RRID:Addgene_247050)
