[The description below was written by a language model from this plasmid's Addgene catalogue record and pLannotate feature annotations shown in this document.]
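Description:
pBH001 (TadDE-T7RNAP) is an 8,857 bp bacterial expression plasmid built on the pBAD33 backbone and designed for arabinose-controlled production of a deaminase–RNA polymerase fusion in E. coli. The backbone carries the divergently transcribed araC regulator and the araBAD promoter, so expression of the insert is induced by L-arabinose. Selection is by chloramphenicol through a cat gene with its own promoter. The only complete plasmid replication origin annotated is p15A, which is normally described as medium copy and compatible with ColE1-type plasmids; the catalogue entry nevertheless lists the plasmid as high copy. An M13 phage origin is also present, along with remnants typical of this backbone lineage: partial β-lactamase, tetracycline resistance, IS1, and ColE1 and RSF origin fragments, none of which would be expected to be functional.

Downstream of the araBAD promoter, the feature table shows a TadA-derived coding region (the TadDE dual deaminase, according to the record), followed by a short segment matching a base-editor sequence that probably serves as a linker, then the T7 RNA polymerase coding sequence. A uracil-DNA glycosylase inhibitor (UGI) from phage PBS2 lies shortly after the polymerase; whether it is fused in frame is not stated. UGI would protect uracils created by cytosine deamination from excision repair. The cassette ends with the rrnB T1 and T2 terminators. The stated purpose is gene-specific mutagenesis. In such a system the polymerase would carry the deaminase along DNA placed downstream of a T7 promoter, concentrating base changes in that target gene. The record notes that mutagenesis is carried out in E. coli strain W3110.
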