Features (pLannotate 1.2.2; 21 found; start..end, strand, type, name):
     96..974     -  CDS            araC: L-arabinose regulatory protein; araC
   1001..1285    +  promoter       araBAD promoter: araBAD; promoter of the L-arabinose operon of E. coli; the araC regulatory gene is transcribed in the opposite direction (Guzman et al., 1995)
   1332..1826    +  CDS            tadA: TADA_ECOLI - Also known as yfhC. Experimental evidence at protein level: Swiss-Prot protein existence level 1. Catalyzes the deamination of adenosine to inosine at the wobble position 34 of tRNA(Arg2). Essential for cell viability. From Escherichia coli (strain K12).
   1832..1880    +  CDS            ABE(7.10) (fragment): adenine base editor comprising wild-type E. coli TadA fused to the evolved TadA*(7.10) mutant (Gaudelli et al., 2017)
   1881..4526    +  CDS            RPOL_BPT7: Experimental evidence at protein level: Swiss-Prot protein existence level 1. Highly processive DNA-dependent RNA polymerase that catalyzes the transcription of class II and class III viral genes. Recognizes a specific promoter sequence and enters first into an 'abortive phase' where very short transcripts are synthesized and released before proceeding to the processive transcription of long RNA chains. Unwinds the double-stranded DNA to expose the coding strand for templating. Participates in the initiation of viral DNA replication presumably by making primers accessible to the DNA polymerase
   4598..4849    +  CDS            UGI: UNGI_BPPB2 - Experimental evidence at protein level: Swiss-Prot protein existence level 1. This protein binds specifically and reversibly to the host uracil-DNA glycosylase, preventing removal of uracil residues from PBS2 DNA by the host uracil-excision repair system. From Bacillus phage PBS2 (Bacteriophage PBS2).
   4942..5057    +  ncRNA          5S rRNA: Accession: RF00001 - 5S ribosomal RNA
   5061..5147    +  terminator     rrnB T1 terminator: Escherichia coli rrnB; transcription terminator T1 from the E. coli rrnB gene
   5239..5266    +  terminator     rrnB T2 terminator: transcription terminator T2 from the E. coli rrnB gene
   5285..5376    +  promoter       AmpR promoter: bla
   5377..5496    +  CDS            AmpR (fragment): β-lactamase; bla; confers resistance to ampicillin, carbenicillin, and related antibiotics
   5497..5791    +  CDS            bla(M) (fragment): β-lactamase lacking the signal sequence; bla(M); allows cytosolic expression of β-lactamase
   5834..6214    +  rep_origin     M13 ori (sequence partly withheld): M13 bacteriophage origin of replication; arrow indicates direction of (+) strand synthesis
   6400..6633    +  rep_origin     ori (fragment): high-copy-number ColE1/pMB1/pBR322/pUC origin of replication
   6845..7504    -  CDS            CmR: chloramphenicol acetyltransferase; cat; confers resistance to chloramphenicol
   7505..7607    -  promoter       cat promoter: promoter of the E. coli cat gene encoding chloramphenicol acetyltransferase
   7728..7871    +  mobile_element IS1 (fragment): prokaryotic transposable element IS1
   7990..8045    -  rep_origin     RSF ori (fragment): Plasmids containing the RSF 1030 origin of replication can be propagated in E. coli cells that contain additional plasmids with compatible origins.
   8133..8678    -  rep_origin     p15A ori: Plasmids containing the medium-copy-number p15A origin of replication can be propagated in E. coli cells that contain a second plasmid with the ColE1 origin.
   8715..8835    -  CDS            TcR (fragment): tetracycline efflux protein; tet; confers resistance to tetracycline
   8845..6       +  promoter       tet promoter (fragment) (across the origin): E. coli promoter for tetracycline efflux protein gene
>Addgene plasmid #247050 | pBH001 (TadDE-T7RNAP) | addgene full sequence | sequence record 491674 | Addgene NGS Result
ATCGATGCATAATGTGCCTGTCAAATGGACGAAGCAGGGATTCTGCAAACCCTATGCTACTCCGTCAAGC
CGTCAATTGTCTGATTCGTTACCAATTATGACAACTTGACGGCTACATCATTCACTTTTTCTTCACAACC
GGCACGGAACTCGCTCGGGCTGGCCCCGGTGCATTTTTTAAATACCCGCGAGAAATAGAGTTGATCGTCA
AAACCAACATTGCGACCGACGGTGGCGATAGGCATCCGGGTGGTGCTCAAAAGCAGCTTCGCCTGGCTGA
TACGTTGGTCCTCGCGCCAGCTTAAGACGCTAATCCCTAACTGCTGGCGGAAAAGATGTGACAGACGCGA
CGGCGACAAGCAAACATGCTGTGCGACGCTGGCGATATCAAAATTGCTGTCTGCCAGGTGATCGCTGATG
TACTGACAAGCCTCGCGTACCCGATTATCCATCGGTGGATGGAGCGACTCGTTAATCGCTTCCATGCGCC
GCAGTAACAATTGCTCAAGCAGATTTATCGCCAGCAGCTCCGAATAGCGCCCTTCCCCTTGCCCGGCGTT
AATGATTTGCCCAAACAGGTCGCTGAAATGCGGCTGGTGCGCTTCATCCGGGCGAAAGAACCCCGTATTG
GCAAATATTGACGGCCAGTTAAGCCATTCATGCCAGTAGGCGCGCGGACGAAAGTAAACCCACTGGTGAT
ACCATTCGCGAGCCTCCGGATGACGACCGTAGTGATGAATCTCTCCTGGCGGGAACAGCAAAATATCACC
CGGTCGGCAAACAAATTCTCGTCCCTGATTTTTCACCACCCCCTGACCGCGAATGGTGAGATTGAGAATA
TAACCTTTCATTCCCAGCGGTCGGTCGATAAAAAAATCGAGATAACCGTTGGCCTCAATCGGCGTTAAAC
CCGCCACCAGATGGGCATTAAACGAGTATCCCGGCAGCAGGGGATCATTTTGCGCTTCAGCCATACTTTT
CATACTCCCGCCATTCAGAGAAGAAACCAATTGTCCATATTGCATCAGACATTGCCGTCACTGCGTCTTT
TACTGGCTCTTCTCGCTAACCAAACCGGTAACCCCGCTTATTAAAAGCATTCTGTAACAAAGCGGGACCA
AAGCCATGACAAAAACGCGTAACAAAAGTGTCTATAATCACGGCAGAAAAGTCCACATTGATTATTTGCA
CGGCGTCACACTTTGCTATGCCATAGCATTTTTATCCATAAGATTAGCGGATCCTACCTGACGCTTTTTA
TCGCAACTCTCTACTGTTTCTCCATACCCGTTTTTTTGGGCTAGCGAATTCGAGCTCAGGAGGAATTCAC
CATGAGTGAAGTTGAATTCAGCCATGAATATTGGATGCGTCATGCCCTGACCCTGGCAAAACGTGCCCGC
GATGAAGGTGAAGCTCCGGTTGGTGCGGTGCTGGTTTTAAATAATCGTGTGATTGGCGAAGGCTGGAATC
GTCGTATTGGTCTGCATGATCCTACCGCACATGCAGAAATCATGGCCCTGCGTCAGGGTGGTCTGGTTAT
GCAAAATTCTCGCCTGATTGATGCCACCCTGTATGTGACCTTTGAACCTTGTGTGATGTGTGCGGGTGCA
ATGATTAATAGTCGTATTGGCCGTGTTGTGTTTGGCGTTCGTAATAGCAAGCGCGGTGCCGCCGGCAGCC
TGATGAATGTTCTGAATTATCCTGGCATGAATCATCGCGTGGAAATTACCGAGGGTATTCTGGCCGATGA
ATGTGCCGCACTGCTGTGCGATTTTTATCGCATGCCGCGTCAAGTGTTTAATGCACAAAAGAAAGCACAG
AGCAGCATTAATAGCGGCAGCGAGACTCCCGGGACCTCAGAGTCCGCCACACCCGAAAGTAACACGATTA
ACATCGCTAAGAACGACTTCTCTGACATCGAACTGGCTGCTATCCCGTTCAACACTCTGGCTGACCATTA
CGGTGAGCGTTTAGCTCGCGAACAGTTGGCCCTTGAGCATGAGTCTTACGAGATGGGTGAAGCACGCTTC
CGCAAGATGTTTGAGCGTCAACTTAAAGCTGGTGAGGTTGCGGATAACGCTGCCGCCAAGCCTCTCATCA
CTACCCTACTCCCTAAGATGATTGCACGCATCAACGACTGGTTTGAGGAAGTGAAAGCTAAGCGCGGCAA
GCGCCCGACAGCCTTCCAGTTCCTGCAAGAAATCAAGCCGGAAGCCGTAGCGTACATCACCATTAAGACC
ACTCTGGCTTGCCTAACCAGTGCTGACAATACAACCGTTCAGGCTGTAGCAAGCGCAATCGGTCGGGCCA
TTGAGGACGAGGCTCGCTTCGGTCGTATCCGTGACCTTGAAGCTAAGCACTTCAAGAAAAACGTTGAGGA
ACAACTCAACAAGCGCGTAGGGCACGTCTACAAGAAAGCATTTATGCAAGTTGTCGAGGCTGACATGCTC
TCTAAGGGTCTACTCGGTGGCGAGGCGTGGTCTTCGTGGCATAAGGAAGACTCTATTCATGTAGGAGTAC
GCTGCATCGAGATGCTCATTGAGTCAACCGGAATGGTTAGCTTACACCGCCAAAATGCTGGCGTAGTAGG
TCAAGACTCTGAGACTATCGAACTCGCACCTGAATACGCTGAGGCTATCGCAACCCGTGCAGGTGCGCTG
GCTGGCATCTCTCCGATGTTCCAACCTTGCGTAGTTCCTCCTAAGCCGTGGACTGGCATTACTGGTGGTG
GCTATTGGGCTAACGGTCGTCGTCCTCTGGCGCTGGTGCGTACTCACAGTAAGAAAGCACTGATGCGCTA
CGAAGACGTTTACATGCCTGAGGTGTACAAAGCGATTAACATTGCGCAAAACACCGCATGGAAAATCAAC
AAGAAAGTCCTAGCGGTCGCCAACGTAATCACCAAGTGGAAGCATTGTCCGGTCGAGGACATCCCTGCGA
TTGAGCGTGAAGAACTCCCGATGAAACCGGAAGACATCGACATGAATCCTGAGGCTCTCACCGCGTGGAA
ACGTGCTGCCGCTGCTGTGTACCGCAAGGACAAGGCTCGCAAGTCTCGCCGTATCAGCCTTGAGTTCATG
CTTGAGCAAGCCAATAAGTTTGCTAACCATAAGGCCATCTGGTTCCCTTACAACATGGACTGGCGCGGTC
GTGTTTACGCTGTGTCAATGTTCAACCCGCAAGGTAACGATATGACCAAAGGACTGCTTACGCTGGCGAA
AGGTAAACCAATCGGTAAGGAAGGTTACTACTGGCTGAAAATCCACGGTGCAAACTGTGCGGGTGTCGAT
AAGGTTCCGTTCCCTGAGCGCATCAAGTTCATTGAGGAAAACCACGAGAACATCATGGCTTGCGCTAAGT
CTCCACTGGAGAACACTTGGTGGGCTGAGCAAGATTCTCCGTTCTGCTTCCTTGCGTTCTGCTTTGAGTA
CGCTGGGGTACAGCACCACGGCCTGAGCTATAACTGCTCCCTTCCGCTGGCGTTTGACGGGTCTTGCTCT
GGCATCCAGCACTTCTCCGCGATGCTCCGAGATGAGGTAGGTGGTCGCGCGGTTAACTTGCTTCCTAGTG
AAACCGTTCAGGACATCTACGGGATTGTTGCTAAGAAAGTCAACGAGATTCTACAAGCAGACGCAATCAA
TGGGACCGATAACGAAGTAGTTACCGTGACCGATGAGAACACTGGTGAAATCTCTGAGAAAGTCAAGCTG
GGCACTAAGGCACTGGCTGGTCAATGGCTGGCTTACGGTGTTACTCGCAGTGTGACTAAGCGTTCAGTCA
TGACGCTGGCTTACGGGTCCAAAGAGTTCGGCTTCCGTCAACAAGTGCTGGAAGATACCATTCAGCCAGC
TATTGATTCCGGCAAGGGTCTGATGTTCACTCAGCCGAATCAGGCTGCTGGATACATGGCTAAGCTGATT
TGGGAATCTGTGAGCGTGACGGTGGTAGCTGCGGTTGAAGCAATGAACTGGCTTAAGTCTGCTGCTAAGC
TGCTGGCTGCTGAGGTCAAAGATAAGAAGACTGGAGAGATTCTTCGCAAGCGTTGCGCTGTGCATTGGGT
AACTCCTGATGGTTTCCCTGTGTGGCAGGAATACAAGAAGCCTATTCAGACGCGCTTGAACCTGATGTTC
CTCGGTCAGTTCCGCTTACAGCCTACCATTAACACCAACAAAGATAGCGAGATTGATGCACACAAACAGG
AGTCTGGTATCGCTCCTAACTTTGTACACAGCCAAGACGGTAGCCACCTTCGTAAGACTGTAGTGTGGGC
ACACGAGAAGTACGGAATCGAATCTTTTGCACTGATTCACGACTCCTTCGGTACCATTCCGGCTGACGCT
GCGAACCTGTTCAAAGCAGTGCGCGAAACTATGGTTGACACCTATGAGTCTTGTGATGTACTGGCTGATT
TCTACGACCAGTTCGCTGACCAGTTGCACGAGTCTCAATTGGACAAAATGCCAGCACTTCCGGCTAAAGG
TAACTTGAACCTCCGTGACATCTTAGAGTCGGACTTCGCGTTCGCGTAACTGCAGCCCGGGGATCCTAAC
AGAGCGCGCTCTGTTTGAGTACTAGCAATAAATAAGGAGGATTTTTTATGACCAACCTTTCCGACATCAT
AGAGAAGGAAACAGGCAAACAGTTGGTCATCCAAGAGTCGATACTCATGCTTCCTGAAGAAGTTGAGGAG
GTCATTGGGAATAAGCCGGAAAGTGACATTCTCGTACACACTGCGTATGATGAGAGCACCGATGAGAACG
TGATGCTGCTCACGTCAGATGCCCCAGAGTACAAACCCTGGGCTCTGGTGATTCAGGACTCTAATGGAGA
GAACAAGATCAAGATGCTGTAAAAGCTTGGCTGTTTTGGCGGATGAGAGAAGATTTTCAGCCTGATACAG
ATTAAATCAGAACGCAGAAGCGGTCTGATAAAACAGAATTTGCCTGGCGGCAGTAGCGCGGTGGTCCCAC
CTGACCCCATGCCGAACTCAGAAGTGAAACGCCGTAGCGCCGATGGTAGTGTGGGGTCTCCCCATGCGAG
AGTAGGGAACTGCCAGGCATCAAATAAAACGAAAGGCTCAGTCGAAAGACTGGGCCTTTCGTTTTATCTG
TTGTTTGTCGGTGAACGCTCTCCTGAGTAGGACAAATCCGCCGGGAGCGGATTTGAACGTTGCGAAGCAA
CGGCCCGGAGGGTGGCGGGCAGGACGCCCGCCATAAACTGCCAGGCATCAAATTAAGCAGAAGGCCATCC
TGACGGATGGCCTTTTTGCGTTTCTACAAACTCTTTTGTTTATTTTTCTAAATACATTCAAATATGTATC
CGCTCATGAGACAATAACCCTGATAAATGCTTCAATAATATTGAAAAAGGAAGAGTATGAGTATTCAACA
TTTCCGTGTCGCCCTTATTCCCTTTTTTGCGGCATTTTGCCTTCCTGTTTTTGCTCACCCAGAAACGCTG
GTGAAAGTAAAAGATGCTGAAGATCAGTTGGGTGCAGCAAACTATTAACTGGCGAACTACTTACTCTAGC
TTCCCGGCAACAATTAATAGACTGGATGGAGGCGGATAAAGTTGCAGGACCACTTCTGCGCTCGGCCCTT
CCGGCTGGCTGGTTTATTGCTGATAAATCTGGAGCCGGTGAGCGTGGGTCTCGCGGTATCATTGCAGCAC
TGGGGCCAGATGGTAAGCCCTCCCGTATCGTAGTTATCTACACGACGGGGAGTCAGGCAACTATGGATGA
ACGAAATAGACAGATCGCTGAGATAGGTGCCTCACTGATTAAGCATTGGTAACTGTCAGACCAAGTTTAC
TCATATATACTTTAGATTGATT
[125 nt withheld, positions 5833-5957]
C
[141 nt withheld, positions 5959-6099]
CCTTTGACGTTGGAGTCCACGTTCTTT
[37 nt withheld, positions 6127-6163]
ACCCTATCTCGGGCTATTCTTTTGATTTATAAGGGATTTTGCCGATTTCGGCCTATTGGTTAAAAAATGA
GCTGATTTAACAAAAATTTAACGCGAATTTTAACAAAATATTAACGTTTACAATTTAAAAGGATCTAGGT
GAAGATCCTTTTTGATAATCTCATGACCAAAATCCCTTAACGTGAGTTTTCGTTCCACTGAGCGTCAGAC
CCCGTAGAAAAGATCAAAGGATCTTCTTGAGATCCTTTTTTTCTGCGCGTAATCTGCTGCTTGCAAACAA
AAAAACCACCGCTACCAGCGGTGGTTTGTTTGCCGGATCAAGAGCTACCAACTCTTTTTCCGAAGGTAAC
TGGCTTCAGCAGAGCGCAGATACCAAATACTGTCCTTCTAGTGTAGCCGTAGTTAGGCCACCACTTCAAG
AACTCTGTAGCACCGCCTACATACCTCGCTCTGCTAATCCTGTTACCAGTCAGGCATTTGAGAAGCACAC
GGTCACACTGCTTCCGGTAGTCAATAAACCGGTAAACCAGCAATAGACATAAGCGGCTATTTAACGACCC
TGCCCTGAACCGACGACCGGGTCGAATTTGCTTTCGAATTTCTGCCATTCATCCGCTTATTATCACTTAT
TCAGGCGTAGCAACCAGGCGTTTAAGGGCACCAATAACTGCCTTAAAAAAATTACGCCCCGCCCTGCCAC
TCATCGCAGTACTGTTGTAATTCATTAAGCATTCTGCCGACATGGAAGCCATCACAAACGGCATGATGAA
CCTGAATCGCCAGCGGCATCAGCACCTTGTCGCCTTGCGTATAATATTTGCCCATGGTGAAAACGGGGGC
GAAGAAGTTGTCCATATTGGCCACGTTTAAATCAAAACTGGTGAAACTCACCCAGGGATTGGCTGAGACG
AAAAACATATTCTCAATAAACCCTTTAGGGAAATAGGCCAGGTTTTCACCGTAACACGCCACATCTTGCG
AATATATGTGTAGAAACTGCCGGAAATCGTCGTGGTATTCACTCCAGAGCGATGAAAACGTTTCAGTTTG
CTCATGGAAAACGGTGTAACAAGGGTGAACACTATCCCATATCACCAGCTCACCGTCTTTCATTGCCATA
CGGAATTCCGGATGAGCATTCATCAGGCGGGCAAGAATGTGAATAAAGGCCGGATAAAACTTGTGCTTAT
TTTTCTTTACGGTCTTTAAAAAGGCCGTAATATCCAGCTGAACGGTCTGGTTATAGGTACATTGAGCAAC
TGACTGAAATGCCTCAAAATGTTCTTTACGATGCCATTGGGATATATCAACGGTGGTATATCCAGTGATT
TTTTTCTCCATTTTAGCTTCCTTAGCTCCTGAAAATCTCGATAACTCAAAAAATACGCCCGGTAGTGATC
TTATTTCATTATGGTGAAAGTTGGAACCTCTTACGTGCCGATCAACGTCTCATTTTCGCCAAAAGTTGGC
CCAGGGCTTCCCGGTATCAACAGGGACACCAGGATTTATTTATTCTGCGAAGTGATCTTCCGTCACAGGT
ATTTATTCGGCGCAAAGTGCGTCGGGTGATGCTGCCAACTTACTGATTTAGTGTATGATGGTGTTTTTGA
GGTGCTCCAGTGGCTTCTGTTTCTATCAGCTGTCCCTCCTGTTCAGCTACTGACGGGGTGGTGCGTAACG
GCAAAAGCACCGCCGGACATCAGCGCTAGCGGAGTGTATACTGGCTTACTATGTTGGCACTGATGAGGGT
GTCAGTGAAGTGCTTCATGTGGCAGGAGAAAAAAGGCTGCACCGGTGCGTCAGCAGAATATGTGATACAG
GATATATTCCGCTTCCTCGCTCACTGACTCGCTACGCTCGGTCGTTCGACTGCGGCGAGCGGAAATGGCT
TACGAACGGGGCGGAGATTTCCTGGAAGATGCCAGGAAGATACTTAACAGGGAAGTGAGAGGGCCGCGGC
AAAGCCGTTTTTCCATAGGCTCCGCCCCCCTGACAAGCATCACGAAATCTGACGCTCAAATCAGTGGTGG
CGAAACCCGACAGGACTATAAAGATACCAGGCGTTTCCCCCTGGCGGCTCCCTCGTGCGCTCTCCTGTTC
CTGCCTTTCGGTTTACCGGTGTCATTCCGCTGTTATGGCCGCGTTTGTCTCATTCCACGCCTGACACTCA
GTTCCGGGTAGGCAGTTCGCTCCAAGCTGGACTGTATGCACGAACCCCCCGTTCAGTCCGACCGCTGCGC
CTTATCCGGTAACTATCGTCTTGAGTCCAACCCGGAAAGACATGCAAAAGCACCACTGGCAGCAGCCACT
GGTAATTGATTTAGAGGAGTTAGTCTTGAAGTCATGCGCCGGTTAAGGCTAAACTGAAAGGACAAGTTTT
GGTGACTGCGCTCCTCCAAGCCAGTTACCTCGGTTCAAAGAGTTGGTAGCTCAGAGAACCTTCGAAAAAC
CGCCCTGCAAGGCGGTTTTTTCGTTTTCAGAGCAAGAGATTACGCGCAGACCAAAACGATCTCAAGAAGA
TCATCTTATTAATCAGATAAAATATTTCTAGGCTCATGAGCCCGAAGTGGCGAGCCCGATCTTCCCCATC
GGTGATGTCGGCGATATAGGCGCCAGCAACCGCACCTGTGGCGCCGGTGATGCCGGCCACGATGCGTCCG
GCGTAGAGGATCTGCTCATGTTTGACAGCTTATC
